Addgene plasmid #234045: pDest17_N-myc
Purpose: Bacterial expression of N-terminally 6His-tagged N-myc; includes TEV cleavage site
Depositing lab: Tanja Mittag. Depositing organization: St. Jude Children's Research Hospital. Publication: MYC phase separation selectively modulates the transcriptome. Yang J, Chung CI, Koach J, Liu H, Navalkar A, He H, Ma Z, Zhao Q, Yang X, He L, Mittag T, Shen Y, Weiss WA, Shu X. Nat Struct Mol Biol. 2024 Oct;31(10):1567-1579. doi: 10.1038/s41594-024-01322-6. Epub 2024 May 29. PubMed 38811792.
Backbone
  Vector backbone: pDest17
  Backbone manufacturer: Invtirogen
  Vector type: Bacterial Expression
Growth in bacteria
  Bacterial resistance: Ampicillin, 100 μg/mL
  Growth temperature: 37°C
  Growth strain: DH5alpha
  Growth instructions: Use BL21_DE3 pLysS for protein expression
  Copy number: Low Copy
Gene/Insert
  Gene/Insert name: N-myc
  Species: H. sapiens (human)
  Entrez Gene: MYCN (a.k.a. FGLDS1, MODED, MPAPA, MYCNsORF, MYCNsPEP, N-myc, NMYC, ODED, bHLHe37)
  Promoter: T7
  Tag / fusion protein: 6xHis (N terminal on insert)
  Cloning method: Gateway Cloning
Terms and licenses: Academic/Nonprofit Terms; Industry Terms: Not Available to Industry
How to cite: pDest17_N-myc was a gift from Tanja Mittag (Addgene plasmid # 234045 ; http://n2t.net/addgene:234045 ; RRID:Addgene_234045)
