[The description below was written by a language model from this plasmid's Addgene catalogue record and pLannotate feature annotations shown in this document.]
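Description:
pDest17_N-myc is a bacterial expression plasmid built on the pDEST17 Gateway destination backbone, carrying human N-myc (MYCN) for recombinant protein production in E. coli. The 6.1 kb plasmid replicates from a ColE1/pBR322-type origin accompanied by the rop gene and the bom mobility region. This agrees with the catalogue's low-copy designation, since Rop restrains copy number. Selection is by ampicillin through the β-lactamase gene and its native promoter. The annotated tet promoter and tetracycline-resistance fragments are interrupted remnants of the pBR322-derived backbone rather than a functional marker.

The expression cassette runs from a T7 promoter through the phage T7 gene 10 ribosome binding site into an N-terminal histidine tag. The catalogue records this tag as 6xHis, and the annotation software matched it as a fragment of a longer His tag. It is followed by attB1, a TEV protease recognition site, the MYCN coding sequence, attB2 and a T7 terminator. The attB sites are the scars left by the Gateway recombination that moved the insert into the destination vector, so the attB1-encoded residues sit in frame between the tag and the TEV site. A short downstream match to a T7 gene 10-derived solubility tag lies beyond attB2 and is probably backbone sequence rather than part of the fusion protein.

Transcription depends on T7 RNA polymerase, so expression requires a DE3 lysogen host; the record names a BL21(DE3) pLysS strain for this and a standard cloning strain for propagation. The His tag allows metal-affinity purification, and TEV cleavage then removes the tag and the linker residues. The associated publication concerns MYC phase separation and transcriptome regulation, which suggests the purified N-myc protein was intended for in vitro biophysical studies.
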