Features (pLannotate 1.2.2; 18 found; start..end, strand, type, name):
    970..1350    -  CDS            YPB1_ECOLX: Protein predicted: Swiss-Prot protein existence level 4. From Escherichia coli.
   1367..1558    +  CDS            rop: Rop protein, which maintains plasmids at low copy number; rop
   1660..1799    +  misc_feature   bom: basis of mobility region from pBR322
   1985..2573    -  rep_origin     ori: high-copy-number ColE1/pMB1/pBR322/pUC origin of replication
   2744..3604    -  CDS            AmpR: β-lactamase; bla; confers resistance to ampicillin, carbenicillin, and related antibiotics
   3605..3709    -  promoter       AmpR promoter: bla
   3822..3850    +  promoter       tet promoter: E. coli promoter for tetracycline efflux protein gene
   3898..4190    +  CDS            TcR (fragment): tetracycline efflux protein; tet; confers resistance to tetracycline
   4216..4263    -  terminator     T7 terminator: transcription terminator for bacteriophage T7 RNA polymerase
   4271..4320    -  CDS            SET1 (fragment): solubility-enhancement tag derived from T7 phage gene 10B
   4330..4354    +  protein_bind   attB2: mutant version of attB; recombination site for the Gateway® BP reaction BP Clonase™
   4359..5750    -  CDS            MYCN: MYCN_HUMAN - Also known as BHLHE37, NMYC. Experimental evidence at protein level: Swiss-Prot protein existence level 1. Positively regulates the transcription of MYCNOS in neuroblastoma cells. From Homo sapiens (Human).
   5755..5771    -  CDS            TEV site (fragment): tobacco etch virus (TEV) protease recognition and cleavage site
   5777..5801    -  protein_bind   attB1: mutant version of attB; recombination site for the Gateway® BP reaction BP Clonase™
   5810..5830    -  CDS            8xHis (fragment): 8xHis affinity tag
   5848..5870    -  RBS            RBS: efficient ribosome binding site from bacteriophage T7 gene 10 (Olins and Rangwala, 1989)
   5902..5920    -  promoter       T7 promoter: promoter for bacteriophage T7 RNA polymerase
   5942..728     +  CDS            TcR (fragment) (across the origin): tetracycline efflux protein; tet; confers resistance to tetracycline
>Addgene plasmid #234045 | pDest17_N-myc | addgene full sequence | sequence record 467622 | Addgene NGS Result
CATCTCCTTGCATGCACCATTCCTTGCGGCGGCGGTGCTCAACGGCCTCAACCTACTACTGGGCTGCTTC
CTAATGCAGGAGTCGCATAAGGGAGAGCGTCGATCGACCGATGCCCTTGAGAGCCTTCAACCCAGTCAGC
TCCTTCCGGTGGGCGCGGGGCATGACTATCGTCGCCGCACTTATGACTGTCTTCTTTATCATGCAACTCG
TAGGACAGGTGCCGGCAGCGCTCTGGGTCATTTTCGGCGAGGACCGCTTTCGCTGGAGCGCGACGATGAT
CGGCCTGTCGCTTGCGGTATTCGGAATCTTGCACGCCCTCGCTCAAGCCTTCGTCACTGGTCCCGCCACC
AAACGTTTCGGCGAGAAGCAGGCCATTATCGCCGGCATGGCGGCCGACGCGCTGGGCTACGTCTTGCTGG
CGTTCGCGACGCGAGGCTGGATGGCCTTCCCCATTATGATTCTTCTCGCTTCCGGCGGCATCGGGATGCC
CGCGTTGCAGGCCATGCTGTCCAGGCAGGTAGATGACGACCATCAGGGACAGCTTCAAGGATCGCTCGCG
GCTCTTACCAGCCTAACTTCGATCATTGGACCGCTGATCGTCACGGCGATTTATGCCGCCTCGGCGAGCA
CATGGAACGGGTTGGCATGGATTGTAGGCGCCGCCCTATACCTTGTCTGCCTCCCCGCGTTGCGTCGCGG
TGCATGGAGCCGGGCCACCTCGACCTGAATGGAAGCCGGCGGCACCTCGCTAACGGATTCACCACTCCAA
GAATTGGAGCCAATCAATTCTTGCGGAGAACTGTGAATGCGCAAACCAACCCTTGGCAGAACATATCCAT
CGCGTCCGCCATCTCCAGCAGCCGCACGCGGCGCATCTCGGGCAGCGTTGGGTCCTGGCCACGGGTGCGC
ATGATCGTGCTCCTGTCGTTGAGGACCCGGCTAGGCTGGCGGGGTTGCCTTACTGGTTAGCAGAATGAAT
CACCGATACGCGAGCGAACGTGAAGCGACTGCTGCTGCAAAACGTCTGCGACCTGAGCAACAACATGAAT
GGTCTTCGGTTTCCGTGTTTCGTAAAGTCTGGAAACGCGGAAGTCAGCGCCCTGCACCATTATGTTCCGG
ATCTGCATCGCAGGATGCTGCTGGCTACCCTGTGGAACACCTACATCTGTATTAACGAAGCGCTGGCATT
GACCCTGAGTGATTTTTCTCTGGTCCCGCCGCATCCATACCGCCAGTTGTTTACCCTCACAACGTTCCAG
TAACCGGGCATGTTCATCATCAGTAACCCGTATCGTGAGCATCCTCTCTCGTTTCATCGGTATCATTACC
CCCATGAACAGAAATCCCCCTTACACGGAGGCATCAGTGACCAAACAGGAAAAAACCGCCCTTAACATGG
CCCGCTTTATCAGAAGCCAGACATTAACGCTTCTGGAGAAACTCAACGAGCTGGACGCGGATGAACAGGC
AGACATCTGTGAATCGCTTCACGACCACGCTGATGAGCTTTACCGCAGCTGCCTCGCGCGTTTCGGTGAT
GACGGTGAAAACCTCTGACACATGCAGCTCCCGGAGACGGTCACAGCTTGTCTGTAAGCGGATGCCGGGA
GCAGACAAGCCCGTCAGGGCGCGTCAGCGGGTGTTGGCGGGTGTCGGGGCGCAGCCATGACCCAGTCACG
TAGCGATAGCGGAGTGTATACTGGCTTAACTATGCGGCATCAGAGCAGATTGTACTGAGAGTGCACCATT
GCGGTGTGAAATACCGCACAGATGCGTAAGGAGAAAATACCGCATCAGGCGCTCTTCCGCTTCCTCGCTC
ACTGACTCGCTGCGCTCGGTCGTTCGGCTGCGGCGAGCGGTATCAGCTCACTCAAAGGCGGTAATACGGT
TATCCACAGAATCAGGGGATAACGCAGGAAAGAACATGTGAGCAAAAGGCCAGCAAAAGGCCAGGAACCG
TAAAAAGGCCGCGTTGCTGGCGTTTTTCCATAGGCTCCGCCCCCCTGACGAGCATCACAAAAATCGACGC
TCAAGTCAGAGGTGGCGAAACCCGACAGGACTATAAAGATACCAGGCGTTTCCCCCTGGAAGCTCCCTCG
TGCGCTCTCCTGTTCCGACCCTGCCGCTTACCGGATACCTGTCCGCCTTTCTCCCTTCGGGAAGCGTGGC
GCTTTCTCATAGCTCACGCTGTAGGTATCTCAGTTCGGTGTAGGTCGTTCGCTCCAAGCTGGGCTGTGTG
CACGAACCCCCCGTTCAGCCCGACCGCTGCGCCTTATCCGGTAACTATCGTCTTGAGTCCAACCCGGTAA
GACACGACTTATCGCCACTGGCAGCAGCCACTGGTAACAGGATTAGCAGAGCGAGGTATGTAGGCGGTGC
TACAGAGTTCTTGAAGTGGTGGCCTAACTACGGCTACACTAGAAGGACAGTATTTGGTATCTGCGCTCTG
CTGAAGCCAGTTACCTTCGGAAAAAGAGTTGGTAGCTCTTGATCCGGCAAACAAACCACCGCTGGTAGCG
GTGGTTTTTTTGTTTGCAAGCAGCAGATTACGCGCAGAAAAAAAGGATCTCAAGAAGATCCTTTGATCTT
TTCTACGGGGTCTGACGCTCAGTGGAACGAAAACTCACGTTAAGGGATTTTGGTCATGAGATTATCAAAA
AGGATCTTCACCTAGATCCTTTTAAATTAAAAATGAAGTTTTAAATCAATCTAAAGTATATATGAGTAAA
CTTGGTCTGACAGTTACCAATGCTTAATCAGTGAGGCACCTATCTCAGCGATCTGTCTATTTCGTTCATC
CATAGTTGCCTGACTCCCCGTCGTGTAGATAACTACGATACGGGAGGGCTTACCATCTGGCCCCAGTGCT
GCAATGATACCGCGAGACCCACGCTCACCGGCTCCAGATTTATCAGCAATAAACCAGCCAGCCGGAAGGG
CCGAGCGCAGAAGTGGTCCTGCAACTTTATCCGCCTCCATCCAGTCTATTAATTGTTGCCGGGAAGCTAG
AGTAAGTAGTTCGCCAGTTAATAGTTTGCGCAACGTTGTTGCCATTGCTGCAGGCATCGTGGTGTCACGC
TCGTCGTTTGGTATGGCTTCATTCAGCTCCGGTTCCCAACGATCAAGGCGAGTTACATGATCCCCCATGT
TGTGCAAAAAAGCGGTTAGCTCCTTCGGTCCTCCGATCGTTGTCAGAAGTAAGTTGGCCGCAGTGTTATC
ACTCATGGTTATGGCAGCACTGCATAATTCTCTTACTGTCATGCCATCCGTAAGATGCTTTTCTGTGACT
GGTGAGTACTCAACCAAGTCATTCTGAGAATAGTGTATGCGGCGACCGAGTTGCTCTTGCCCGGCGTCAA
CACGGGATAATACCGCGCCACATAGCAGAACTTTAAAAGTGCTCATCATTGGAAAACGTTCTTCGGGGCG
AAAACTCTCAAGGATCTTACCGCTGTTGAGATCCAGTTCGATGTAACCCACTCGTGCACCCAACTGATCT
TCAGCATCTTTTACTTTCACCAGCGTTTCTGGGTGAGCAAAAACAGGAAGGCAAAATGCCGCAAAAAAGG
GAATAAGGGCGACACGGAAATGTTGAATACTCATACTCTTCCTTTTTCAATATTATTGAAGCATTTATCA
GGGTTATTGTCTCATGAGCGGATACATATTTGAATGTATTTAGAAAAATAAACAAATAGGGGTTCCGCGC
ACATTTCCCCGAAAAGTGCCACCTGACGTCTAAGAAACCATTATTATCATGACATTAACCTATAAAAATA
GGCGTATCACGAGGCCCTTTCGTCTTCAAGAATTCTCATGTTTGACAGCTTATCATCGATAAGCTTTAAT
GCGGTAGTTTATCACAGTTAAATTGCTAACGCAGTCAGGCACCGTGTATGAAATCTAACAATGCGCTCAT
CGTCATCCTCGGCACCGTCACCCTGGATGCTGTAGGCATAGGCTTGGTTATGCCGGTACTGCCGGGCCTC
TTGCGGGATATCGTCCATTCCGACAGCATCGCCAGTCACTATGGCGTGCTGCTAGCGCTATATGCGTTGA
TGCAATTTCTATGCGCACCCGTTCTCGGAGCACTGTCCGACCGCTTTGGCCGCCGCCCAGTCCTGCTCGC
TTCGCTACTTGGAGCCACTATCGACTACGCGATCATGGCGACCACACCCGTCCTGTGGATATCCGGATAT
AGTTCCTCCTTTCAGCAAAAAACCCCTCAAGACCCGTTTAGAGGCCCCAAGGGGTTATGCTAGTTATTGC
TCAGCGGTGGCAGCAGCCAACTCAGCTTCCTTTCGGGCTTTGTTAGCAGCCTCGAATCAACCACTTTGTA
CAAGAAAGCTGGGTCTTAGCAGGTACGTGCATGTTCAATTTTCTTCAGCAGTTGCTGCTGACGTGCCTGC
AGTTTCTCTTTTTCTAACAGCAGCTGATGTTCTTCGGCCTGCAGACTATGAACATATTCGGTTGCCTTTT
TCAGGATCACCACTTTGGCTGCTTTTTCATTTTTAACCAGTTCCGGCACATGATCACGCAGGGTCAGAAA
GCTGCTACGCAGATCATTACGACGCTGACGTTCCAGAATGTTATGATTGCGACGACGTTCGCTATCTTCA
CTATCGCTATTACGCGGACTCAGGCTTTTTGCTTTAGGCGGAATAACGCTTTTCAGCGGACGCGGACTGG
CTTCGCTTTTAATCTTTTTCTGAGGCGGTGCATCTTCGCTTTCAACATACGGACTCGGTGCTGCATAATT
ATGCTGCTGATGAATCGGCAGACAACGTTTCAGAATCAGTTCGCTGCTCTGTGCACGACCCGGACCTAAT
GCGGCATTTTTCGGACGAACGGTAATGGTAAAGGTGGTAACTGCTTTGGTATTGCTGCTGCTACGACGTT
TTTCAACGGTAACAACGTCAATCTCTTCTTCTTCGTCTTCCTCTTCATCATCCTCATCGTCGCTATCGCT
CAGGGTATCTTCGCCTGAGGTGCTCAGTGCTTTGTGATCACCACCGCTGGTCTGACGACCACCAGGACGT
GGAGGTGCAACACCCGGTGCGCCAGCTGGTGCTGCAATACCTGCACCGCTTGCCACTGCCGGACCAGCTG
CTGGTGCACTTGCCGGAGCTGCCGGAACCGGTGCCGGTTCACGTTTATTAACCGGAAACGGAAAAACAAC
TGCCGGATCAACACATTCTGCTGCCGGATGTGCCAGTTCTGCAGGCAGTGCTGCACCCGCTCTACCTGCG
CCTGCTGCACCACCATGACCGCGACCTGCCGGACTTGCTGCACCGGCACCAGGACTCTGTGCGGTGCTAC
CTGCGGTAGGCGGACCACGACCATGCTGCAGTTTTTCGCTAACTGCACGTTCCAGTTTTTCACGTGCGCT
AAAACCTGACCACATACAATCCTGCAGAATAACCGGATTCGGGGTCAGACCACCTAAGCCACCTAAACCA
AATGCATCTTCTTCGGCAGGGCTACCCCACAGTTCATTTTCCAGCAGCATTTCGGTAACCCAGCTAGGCG
GTTCGCTTGAATGTTCTGCAAAACCACGGCTCGGGCTCAGAGGCGGTGTCGGCAGCAGTTCAAACTTTTT
CCAGATATCTTCACCCGGAGGGGTGCTATCCGGACCACCAAAATAGAAATCATCTTCATCCGGATAAAAA
CACGGCTGCAGGCTATCAAATTCCAGATCCGGATTTTTACAAATCATACCAGGCATGGTGCTGGTGCTAC
AGCTCGGCATGCTACCCTGAAAATACAGGTTCTCGAAGCCTGCTTTTTTGTACAAACTTGTTGATTCGAG
GTGATGGTGATGGTGATGGTAGTACGACATATGTATATCTCCTTCTTAAAGTTAAACAAAATTATTTCTA
GAGGGAAACCGTTGTGGTCTCCCTATAGTGAGTCGTATTAATTTCGCGGGATCGAGATCTCGATCCTCTA
CGCCGGACGCATCGTGGCCGGCATCACCGGCGCCACAGGTGCGGTTGCTGGCGCCTATATCGCCGACATC
ACCGATGGGGAAGATCGGGCTCGCCACTTCGGGCTCATGAGCGCTTGTTTCGGCGTGGGTATGGTGGCAG
GCCCCGTGGCCGGGGGACTGTTGGGCGC
