>Addgene plasmid #234045 | pDest17_N-myc | depositor partial sequence | sequence record 460250 | Orf Sequence
TGCCGAGCTGTAGCACCAGCACCATGCCTGGTATGATTTGTAAAAATCCGGATCTGGAATTTGATAGCCT
GCAGCCGTGTTTTTATCCGGATGAAGATGATTTCTATTTTGGTGGTCCGGATAGCACCCCTCCGGGTGAA
GATATCTGGAAAAAGTTTGAACTGCTGCCGACACCGCCTCTGAGCCCGAGCCGTGGTTTTGCAGAACATT
CAAGCGAACCGCCTAGCTGGGTTACCGAAATGCTGCTGGAAAATGAACTGTGGGGTAGCCCTGCCGAAGA
AGATGCATTTGGTTTAGGTGGCTTAGGTGGTCTGACCCCGAATCCGGTTATTCTGCAGGATTGTATGTGG
TCAGGTTTTAGCGCACGTGAAAAACTGGAACGTGCAGTTAGCGAAAAACTGCAGCATGGTCGTGGTCCGC
CTACCGCAGGTAGCACCGCACAGAGTCCTGGTGCCGGTGCAGCAAGTCCGGCAGGTCGCGGTCATGGTGG
TGCAGCAGGCGCAGGTAGAGCGGGTGCAGCACTGCCTGCAGAACTGGCACATCCGGCAGCAGAATGTGTT
GATCCGGCAGTTGTTTTTCCGTTTCCGGTTAATAAACGTGAACCGGCACCGGTTCCGGCAGCTCCGGCAA
GTGCACCAGCAGCTGGTCCGGCAGTGGCAAGCGGTGCAGGTATTGCAGCACCAGCTGGCGCACCGGGTGT
TGCACCTCCACGTCCTGGTGGTCGTCAGACCAGCGGTGGTGATCACAAAGCACTGAGCACCTCAGGCGAA
GATACCCTGAGCGATAGCGACGATGAGGATGATGAAGAGGAAGACGAAGAAGAAGAGATTGACGTTGTTA
CCGTTGAAAAACGTCGTAGCAGCAGCAATACCAAAGCAGTTACCACCTTTACCATTACCGTTCGTCCGAA
AAATGCCGCATTAGGTCCGGGTCGTGCACAGAGCAGCGAACTGATTCTGAAACGTTGTCTGCCGATTCAT
CAGCAGCATAATTATGCAGCACCGAGTCCGTATGTTGAAAGCGAAGATGCACCGCCTCAGAAAAAGATTA
AAAGCGAAGCCAGTCCGCGTCCGCTGAAAAGCGTTATTCCGCCTAAAGCAAAAAGCCTGAGTCCGCGTAA
TAGCGATAGTGAAGATAGCGAACGTCGTCGCAATCATAACATTCTGGAACGTCAGCGTCGTAATGATCTG
CGTAGCAGCTTTCTGACCCTGCGTGATCATGTGCCGGAACTGGTTAAAAATGAAAAAGCAGCCAAAGTGG
TGATCCTGAAAAAGGCAACCGAATATGTTCATAGTCTGCAGGCCGAAGAACATCAGCTGCTGTTAGAAAA
AGAGAAACTGCAGGCACGTCAGCAGCAACTGCTGAAGAAAATTGAACATGCACGTACCTGCT
